Addgene plasmid #102402: pAM-35s-CBL10-YFPc-1
Purpose: split YFP. Plant expression of CBL10-YFPc-1
Depositing lab: Silke Robatzek. Depositing organization: Sainsbury Laboratory, Norwich.
Backbone
  Vector backbone: pAMPAT split-YFP
  Backbone manufacturer: Toulouse
  Vector type: Plant Expression
Growth in bacteria
  Bacterial resistance: Ampicillin, 100 μg/mL
  Growth temperature: 37°C
  Growth strain: DH5alpha
  Copy number: Unknown
Gene/Insert
  Gene/Insert name: CBL10
  Species: A. thaliana (mustard weed)
  Entrez Gene: CBL10 (a.k.a. ATCBL10, CALCINEURIN B-LIKE 10, CBL10, F26P21.120, F26P21_120, SCABP8, SOS3-LIKE)
  Promoter: 35S
  Tag / fusion protein: YFPc (C terminal on backbone)
  Cloning method: Gateway Cloning
Terms and licenses: Academic/Nonprofit Terms; Industry Terms: Not Available to Industry
How to cite: pAM-35s-CBL10-YFPc-1 was a gift from Silke Robatzek (Addgene plasmid # 102402 ; http://n2t.net/addgene:102402 ; RRID:Addgene_102402)
