[The description below was written by a language model from this plasmid's Addgene catalogue record and pLannotate feature annotations shown in this document.]
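Description:
pAM-35s-CBL10-YFPc-1 is a plant expression plasmid built on the pAMPAT split-YFP backbone, designed for bimolecular fluorescence complementation (BiFC) assays. It is a compact binary-type vector of about 6.3 kb. A high-copy ColE1/pUC-type origin and an ampicillin resistance gene (β-lactamase with its own promoter) support propagation and selection in E. coli. An incP oriV is also annotated, a broad-host-range origin of the kind used for maintenance in Agrobacterium, although no accompanying replication protein gene appears in the feature table. Nopaline-type left and right T-DNA border repeats flank the region intended for transfer into plant cells.

Within the T-DNA are two cassettes. The first is a plant selection marker: the bar gene from Streptomyces hygroscopicus, encoding phosphinothricin acetyltransferase, driven by the NOS promoter and ended by the NOS terminator, which confers tolerance to glufosinate/phosphinothricin herbicides. The second is the payload. An enhanced CaMV 35S promoter with a duplicated enhancer drives the Arabidopsis thaliana CBL10 coding sequence, which was inserted by Gateway recombination and is therefore flanked by attB1 and attB2 sites. Downstream of attB2 lies a C-terminal YFP fragment (annotated as the VC155 fragment of mVenus) fused to the C terminus of CBL10, followed by a CaMV polyadenylation signal.

CBL10 is a calcineurin B-like calcium sensor that binds and activates CIPK protein kinases and contributes to salt tolerance. When this plasmid is co-expressed in plant cells with a candidate partner fused to the complementary N-terminal YFP fragment, reconstituted fluorescence reports the interaction and where in the cell it occurs.
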