Features (pLannotate 1.2.2; 18 found; start..end, strand, type, name):
    138..726     +  rep_origin     ori: high-copy-number ColE1/pMB1/pBR322/pUC origin of replication
   1038..1062    +  misc_feature   LB T-DNA repeat: left border repeat from nopaline C58 T-DNA
   1156..1408    -  terminator     NOS terminator: nopaline synthase terminator and poly(A) signal
   1431..1979    -  CDS            bar: PAT_STRHY - Experimental evidence at protein level: Swiss-Prot protein existence level 1. Inactivates phosphinothricin (PPT) by transfer of an acetyl group from acetyl CoA. Can also acetylate demethylphosphinothricin but not PTT or glutamate. This enzyme is an effector of phosphinothricin tripeptide (PTT or bialaphos) resistance. From Streptomyces hygroscopicus. Introduced by genetic manipulation and expressed in glufosinate-tolerant maize by Dekalb Genetics.
   2021..2200    -  promoter       NOS promoter: nopaline synthase promoter
   2343..3013    +  promoter       CaMV 35S promoter (enhanced): cauliflower mosaic virus 35S promoter with a duplicated enhancer region
   3013..3040    -  misc_feature   MCS (fragment): pBluescript multiple cloning site
   3048..3072    +  protein_bind   attB1: mutant version of attB; recombination site for the Gateway® BP reaction BP Clonase™
   3081..3812    +  CDS            CBL10: CNBLA_ARATH - Experimental evidence at protein level: Swiss-Prot protein existence level 1. Acts as a calcium sensor. CBL proteins interact with CIPK serine-threonine protein kinases. Binding of a CBL protein to the regulatory NAF domain of a CIPK protein lead to the activation of the kinase in a calcium-dependent manner. Mediates salt tolerance, but only when phosphorylated. Competes with CIPK23 for a direct binding to AKT1, negatively regulating its activity via a protein kinase-independent mechanism. From Arabidopsis thaliana (Mouse-ear cress).
   3814..3838    -  protein_bind   attB2: mutant version of attB; recombination site for the Gateway® BP reaction BP Clonase™
   3849..4100    +  CDS            VC155: C-terminal fragment of mVenus for use in bimolecular fluorescence complementation (BiFC) (Kodama and Hu, 2010)
   4158..4317    +  polyA_signal   CaMV poly(A) signal (fragment): cauliflower mosaic virus polyadenylation signal
   4324..4344    -  misc_feature   MCS (fragment): pBluescript multiple cloning site
   4392..4416    +  misc_feature   RB T-DNA repeat: right border repeat from nopaline C58 T-DNA
   4636..5167    +  rep_origin     oriV: incP origin of replication
   5231..5308    +  CDS            klaC (fragment): KLAC_ECOLX - Also known as telB. Protein predicted: Swiss-Prot protein existence level 4. Belongs to the kla operon, which is associated with cryptic tellurite resistance, and IncW plasmid fertility inhibition. From Escherichia coli.
   5310..5401    +  promoter       AmpR promoter: bla
   5402..6262    +  CDS            AmpR: β-lactamase; bla; confers resistance to ampicillin, carbenicillin, and related antibiotics
>Addgene plasmid #102402 | pAM-35s-CBL10-YFPc-1 | addgene full sequence | sequence record 197564 | Addgene NGS Result
ATTGATTTAAAACTTCATTTTTAATTTAAAAGGATCTAGGTGAAGATCCTTTTTGATAATCTCATGACCA
AAATCCCTTAACGTGAGTTTTCGTTCCACTGAGCGTCAGACCCCGTAGAAAAGATCAAAGGATCTTCTTG
AGATCCTTTTTTTCTGCGCGTAATCTGCTGCTTGCAAACAAAAAAACCACCGCTACCAGCGGTGGTTTGT
TTGCCGGATCAAGAGCTACCAACTCTTTTTCCGAAGGTAACTGGCTTCAGCAGAGCGCAGATACCAAATA
CTGTTCTTCTAGTGTAGCCGTAGTTAGGCCACCACTTCAAGAACTCTGTAGCACCGCCTACATACCTCGC
TCTGCTAATCCTGTTACCAGTGGCTGCTGCCAGTGGCGATAAGTCGTGTCTTACCGGGTTGGACTCAAGA
CGATAGTTACCGGATAAGGCGCAGCGGTCGGGCTGAACGGGGGGTTCGTGCACACAGCCCAGCTTGGAGC
GAACGACCTACACCGAACTGAGATACCTACAGCGTGAGCTATGAGAAAGCGCCACGCTTCCCGAAGGGAG
AAAGGCGGACAGGTATCCGGTAAGCGGCAGGGTCGGAACAGGAGAGCGCACGAGGGAGCTTCCAGGGGGA
AACGCCTGGTATCTTTATAGTCCTGTCGGGTTTCGCCACCTCTGACTTGAGCGTCGATTTTTGTGATGCT
CGTCAGGGGGGCGGAGCCTATGGAAAAACGCCAGCAACGCGGCCTTTTTACGGTTCCTGGCCTTTTGCTG
GCCTTTTGCTCACATGGACTCTAGCTAGAGGATCACAGGCAGCAACGCTCTGTCATCGTTACAATCAACA
TGCTACCCTCCGCGAGATCATCCGTGTTTCAAACCCGGCAGCTTAGTTGCCGTTCTTCCGAATAGCATCG
GTAACATGAGCAAAGTCTGCCGCCTTACAACGGCTCTCCCGCTGACGCCGTCCCGGACTGATGGGCTGCC
TGTATCGAGTGGTGATTTTGTGCCGAGCTGCCGGTCGGGGAGCTGTTGGCTGGCTGGTGGCAGGATATAT
TGTGGTGTAAACAAATTGACGCTTAGACAACTTAATAACACATTGCGGACGTTTTTAATGATCGAATACT
AACGTCTCTACCAGATATCAGCTTGCATGCCGGTCGATCTAGTAACATAGATGACACCGCGCGCGATAAT
TTATCCTAGTTTGCGCGCTATATTTTGTTTTCTATCGCGTATTAAATGTATAATTGCGGGACTCTAATCA
TAAAAACCCATCTCATAAATAACGTCATGCATTACATGTTAATTATTACATGCTTAACGTAATTCAACAG
AAATTATATGATAATCATCGCAAGACCGGCAACAGGATTCAATCTTAAGAAACTTTATTGCCAAATGTTT
GAACGATCTGCTTGACTCTAGGGGTCATCAGATTTCGGTGACGGGCAGGACCGGACGGGGCGGCACCGGC
AGGCTGAAGTCCAGCTGCCAGAAACCCACGTCATGCCAGTTCCCGTGCTTGAAGCCGGCCGCCCGCAGCA
TGCCGCGGGGGGCATATCCGAGCGCCTCGTGCATGCGCACGCTCGGGTCGTTGGGCAGCCCGATGACAGC
GACCACGCTCTTGAAGCCCTGTGCCTCCAGGGACTTCAGCAGGTGGGTGTAGAGCGTGGAGCCCAGTCCC
GTCCGCTGGTGGCGGGGGGAGACGTACACGGTCGACTCGGCCGTCCAGTCGTAGGCGTTGCGTGCCTTCC
AGGGACCCGCGTAGGCGATGCCGGCGACCTCGCCGTCCACCTCGGCGACGAGCCAGGGATAGCGCTCCCG
CAGACGGACGAGGTCGTCCGTCCACTCCTGCGGTTCCTGCGGCTCGGTACGGAAGTTGACCGTGCTTGTC
TCGATGTAGTGGTTGACGATGGTGCAGACCGCCGGCATGTCCGCCTCGGTGGCACGGCGGATGTCGGCCG
GGCGTCGTTCTGGGCTCATGGTAGATCCCCTCGATCGAGTTGAGAGTGAATATGAGACTCTAATTGGATA
CCGAGGGGAATTTATGGAACGTCAGTGGAGCATTTTTGACAAGAAATATTTGCTAGCTGATAGTGACCTT
AGGCGACTTTTGAACGCGCAATAATGGTTTCTGACGTATGTGCTTAGCTCATTAAACTCCAGAAACCCGC
GGCTCAGTGGCTCCTTCAACGTTGCGGTTCTGTCAGTTCCAAACGTAAAACGGCTTGTCCCGCGTCATCG
GCGGGGGTCATAACGTGACTCCCTTAATTCTCCGCTCATGATCAGATTGTCGTTTCCCGCCTTCGGTTTG
GGCGCGCCCGGTTCAGAAGACCAGAGGGCTATTGAGACTTTTCAACAAAGGGTAATATCGGGAAACCTCC
TCGGATTCCATTGCCCAGCTATCTGTCACTTCATCGAAAGGACAGTAGAAAAGGAAGATGGCTTCTACAA
ATGCCATCATTGCGATAAAGGAAAGGCTATCGTTCAAGATGCCTCTACCGACAGTGGTCCCAAAGATGGA
CCCCCACCCACGAGGAACATCGTGGAAAAAGAAGACGTTCCAACCACGTCTTCAAAGCAAGTGGATTGAT
GTGATACATGGTGGAGCACGACACTCTCGTCTACTCCAAGAATATCAAAGATACAGTCTCAGAAGACCAG
AGGGCTATTGAGACTTTTCAACAAAGGGTAATATCGGGAAACCTCCTCGGATTCCATTGCCCAGCTATCT
GTCACTTCATCGAAAGGACAGTAGAAAAGGAAGATGGCTTCTACAAATGCCATCATTGCGATAAAGGAAA
GGCTATCGTTCAAGATGCCTCTACCGACAGTGGTCCCAAAGATGGACCCCCACCCACGAGGAACATCGTG
GAAAAAGAAGACGTTCCAACCACGTCTTCAAAGCAAGTGGATTGATGTGATATCTCCACTGACGTAAGGG
ATGACGCACAATCCCACTATCCTTCGCAAGACCCTTCCTCTATATAAGGAAGTTCATTTCATTTGGAGAG
GACCTCGAGGTCGACGGTATCGATAAGCTTCCCATCAACAAGTTTGTACAAAAAAGCAGGCTTGATGGAA
CAAGTTTCCTCTAGATCAAGCTCTCTCACTGTCGGAGAGCAATTCTGCGCCGTCTTTATACCTTTCTTTG
CCATTATCGATGTCCTAGTTTCCTCCGTCGGACAATGCTTCGATTGCCGCAGCACATCGCCTCGGACATG
TCAGCACGCGGATCTGGAACGTCTTGCTCGTGAATCTCAATTTTCAGTCAATGAAGTTGAAGCTTTGTAT
GAGCTATTCAAGAAATTGAGCTGTTCAATTATTGATGACGGCTTGATTCACAAGGAAGAGCTTAGACTGG
CGCTGTTCCAAGCTCCATATGGTGAGAACCTCTTTCTTGATAGGGTTTTTGATTTGTTCGATGAAAAGAA
GAATGGGGTTATTGAGTTTGAGGAATTCATCCATGCACTCAGTGTCTTTCATCCCTATGCATCAATCCAG
GAGAAGACCGATTTTGCATTTAGGCTCTATGATCTAAGACAAACTGGATTCATTGAGCGAGAAGAGGTGC
AACAAATGGTTTCTGCTATTCTCTTGGAATCTGATATGATGCTATCCGATGAACTTCTGACCATGATTAT
TGATAAAACATTTGCTGATGCAGATTCTGACAAAGACGGTAAAATTAGTAAGGATGAATGGAATGTCTAT
GTGCATAAACATCCTAGCTTGTTGAAGAATATGACTCTTCCTTACCTAAAGGATGTGACGACAGCATTCC
CAAGTTTTATATTCAACACTGAGGTTGAAGACTACCCAGCTTTCTTGTACAAAGTGGTTGATGGGATGGA
CAAGCAGAAGAACGGCATCAAGGCCAACTTCAAGATCCGCCACAACATCGAGGACGGCGGCGTGCAGCTC
GCCGACCACTACCAGCAGAACACCCCCATCGGCGACGGCCCCGTGCTGCTGCCCGACAACCACTACCTGA
GCTACCAGTCCGCCCTGAGCAAAGACCCCAACGAGAAGCGCGATCACATGGTCCTGCTGGAGTTCGTGAC
CGCCGCCGGGATCACTCTCGGCATGGACGAGCTGTACAAGTAATCTAGAGTCCGCAAAAATCACCAGTCT
CTCTCTACAAATCTATCTCTCTCTATTTTTCTCCAGAATAATGTGTGAGTAGTTCCCAGATAAGGGAATT
AGGGTTCTTATAGGGTTTCGCTCATGTGTTGAGCATATAAGAAACCCTTAGTATGTATTTGTATTTGTAA
AATACTTCTATCAATAAAATTTCTAATTCCTAAAACCAAAATCCAGTGACCGGGCGGCCGCCACCGCGGT
GGAGGGGGATCAGATTGTCGTTTCCCGCCTTCAGTTTAAACTATCAGTGTTTGACAGGATATATTGGCGG
GTAAACCTAAGAGAAAAGAGCGTTTATTAGAATAATCGGATATTTAAAAGGGCGTGAAAAGGTTTATCCG
TTCGTCCATTTGTATGTGTACATCACCGACGAGCAAGGCAAGACCGAGCGCCTTTCCGACGCTCACCGGG
CTGGTTGCCCTCGCCGCTGGGCTGGCGGCCGTCTATGGCCCTGCAAACGCGCCAGAAACGCCGTCGAAGC
CGTGTGCGAGACACCGGCCGCCGGCGTTGTGGATACCTCGCGGAAAACTTGGCCCTCACTGACAGATGAG
GGGCGGACGTTGACACTTGAGGGGCCGACTCACCCGGCGCGGCGTTGACAGATGAGGGGCAGGCTCGATT
TCGGCCGGCGACGTGGAGCTGGCCAGCCTCGCAAATCGGCGAAAACGCCTGATTTTACGCGAGTTTCCCA
CAGATGATGTGGACAAGCCTGGGGATAAGTGCCCTGCGGTATTGACACTTGAGGGGCGCGACTACTGACA
GATGAGGGGCGCGATCCTTGACACTTGAGGGGCAGAGTGCTGACAGATGAGGGGCGCACCTATTGACATT
TGAGGGGCTGTCCACAGGCAGAAAATCCAGCATTTGCAAGGGTTTCCGCCCGTTTTTCGGCCACCGCTAA
CCTGTCTTTTAACCTGCTTTTAAACCAATATTTATAAACCTTGTTTTTAACCAGGGCTGCGCCCTGTGCG
CGTGACCGCGCACGCCGAAGGGGGGTGCCCCCCCTTCTCGAACCCTCCCGGCCCGCTAACGCGGGCCTCC
CATCCCCCCAGGGGCTGCGCCCCTCGGCCGCGAACGGCCTCACCCCAAAAATGGCAGCGCTGGCAGTCCT
TGCCATTGCCGGGATCGGGGCAGTAACGGGATGGGCGATCAGCCCGAAAGCTACCCCTATTTGTTTATTT
TTCTAAATACATTCAAATATGTATCCGCTCATGAGACAATAACCCTGATAAATGCTTCAATAATATTGAA
AAAGGAAGAGTATGAGTATTCAACATTTCCGTGTCGCCCTTATTCCCTTTTTTGCGGCATTTTGCCTTCC
TGTTTTTGCTCACCCAGAAACGCTGGTGAAAGTAAAAGATGCTGAAGATCAGTTGGGTGCACGAGTGGGT
TACATCGAACTGGATCTCAACAGCGGTAAGATCCTTGAGAGTTTTCGCCCCGAAGAACGTTTTCCAATGA
TGAGCACTTTTAAAGTTCTGCTATGTGGCGCGGTATTATCCCGTATTGACGCCGGGCAAGAGCAACTCGG
TCGCCGCATACACTATTCTCAGAATGACTTGGTTGAGTACTCACCAGTCACAGAAAAGCATCTTACGGAT
GGCATGACAGTAAGAGAATTATGCAGTGCTGCCATAACCATGAGTGATAACACTGCGGCCAACTTACTTC
TGACAACGATCGGAGGACCGAAGGAGCTAACCGCTTTTTTGCACAACATGGGGGATCATGTAACTCGCCT
TGATCGTTGGGAACCGGAGCTGAATGAAGCCATACCAAACGACGAGCGTGACACCACGATGCCTGTAGCA
ATGGCAACAACGTTGCGCAAACTATTAACTGGCGAACTACTTACTCTAGCTTCCCGGCAACAATTAATAG
ACTGGATGGAGGCGGATAAAGTTGCAGGACCACTTCTGCGCTCGGCCCTTCCGGCTGGCTGGTTTATTGC
TGATAAATCTGGAGCCGGTGAGCGTGGGTCTCGCGGTATCATTGCAGCACTGGGGCCAGATGGTAAGCCC
TCCCGTATCGTAGTTATCTACACGACGGGGAGTCAGGCAACTATGGATGAACGAAATAGACAGATCGCTG
AGATAGGTGCCTCACTGATTAAGCATTGGTAACTGTCAGACCAAGTTTACTCATATATACTTTAG
