>Addgene plasmid #102402 | pAM-35s-CBL10-YFPc-1 | depositor partial sequence | sequence record 193480 | insert
ATGGAACAAGTTTCCTCTAGATCAAGCTCTCTCACTGTCGGAGAGCAATTCTGCGCCGTCTTTATACCTT
TCTTTGCCATTATCGATGTCCTAGTTTCCTCCGTCGGACAATGCTTCGATTGCCGCAGCACATCGCCTCG
GACATGTCAGCACGCGGATCTGGAACGTCTTGCTCGTGAATCTCAATTTTCAGTCAATGAAGTTGAAGCT
TTGTATGAGCTATTCAAGAAATTGAGCTGTTCAATTATTGATGACGGCTTGATTCACAAGGAAGAGCTTA
GACTGGCGCTGTTCCAAGCTCCATATGGTGAGAACCTCTTTCTTGATAGGGTTTTTGATTTGTTCGATGA
AAAGAAGAATGGGGTTATTGAGTTTGAGGAATTCATCCATGCACTCAGTGTCTTTCATCCCTATGCATCA
ATCCAGGAGAAGACCGATTTTGCATTTAGGCTCTATGATCTAAGACAAACTGGATTCATTGAGCGAGAAG
AGGTGCAACAAATGGTTTCTGCTATTCTCTTGGAATCTGATATGATGCTATCCGATGAACTTCTGACCAT
GATTATTGATAAAACATTTGCTGATGCAGATTCTGACAAAGACGGTAAAATTAGTAAGGATGAATGGAAT
GTCTATGTGCATAAACATCCTAGCTTGTTGAAGAATATGACTCTTCCTTACCTAAAGGATGTGACGACAG
CATTCCCAAGTTTTATATTCAACACTGAGGTTGAAGACTGA
